Addgene plasmid #200152: pHHYTK158
Purpose: Type 2 part for Modular Cloning in Yeast
Depositing lab: Johannes Herrmann. Depositing organization: Rheinland-Pfälzische Technische Universität Kaiserslautern. Publication: A modular cloning (MoClo) toolkit for reliable intracellular protein targeting in the yeast Saccharomyces cerevisiae. Simakin P, Koch C, Herrmann JM. Microb Cell. 2023 Feb 28;10(4):78-87. doi: 10.15698/mic2023.04.794. eCollection 2023 Apr 3. PubMed 37009624.
Backbone
  Vector backbone: pYTK001
  Backbone manufacturer: John Dueber Lab, https://doi.org/10.1021/sb500366v
  Vector type: Bacterial Expression, Synthetic Biology
Growth in bacteria
  Bacterial resistance: Chloramphenicol, 25 μg/mL
  Growth temperature: 37°C
  Growth strain: DH5alpha
  Copy number: High Copy
Gene/Insert
  Gene/Insert name: pT7_LacO
  Species: Synthetic
  Insert size (bp): 86
  Cloning method: Restriction Enzyme; 5′ cloning site BsmBI (destroyed during cloning); 3′ cloning site BsmBI (destroyed during cloning)
Terms and licenses: Academic/Nonprofit Terms; Industry Terms: Not Available to Industry
How to cite: pHHYTK158 was a gift from Johannes Herrmann (Addgene plasmid # 200152 ; http://n2t.net/addgene:200152 ; RRID:Addgene_200152)
