[The description below was written by a language model from this plasmid's Addgene catalogue record and pLannotate feature annotations shown in this document.]
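Description:
pHHYTK158 is a small (about 1.7 kb) part-storage plasmid belonging to a modular cloning (MoClo) toolkit for Saccharomyces cerevisiae. It is built on the pYTK001 entry vector of the yeast toolkit system. It is propagated in E. coli from a high-copy ColE1/pUC-type origin and selected with chloramphenicol through a cat gene driven by its own cat promoter and followed by a lambda t0 terminator. The plasmid carries no yeast origin or yeast selectable marker, consistent with its role as a bacterial holding vector for a single standardized part rather than a construct used directly in yeast.

The payload is an 86 bp synthetic insert named pT7_LacO, catalogued as a Type 2 part, the position that holds promoters in the yeast toolkit assembly scheme. The annotation shows a bacteriophage T7 promoter immediately followed by a lac operator and then the efficient ribosome binding site from T7 gene 10. Together these form the familiar T7lac control region: transcription depends on T7 RNA polymerase, is held off by lac repressor bound at the operator, and is relieved by IPTG or lactose, while the RBS supports translation initiation in bacteria. The insert was introduced through BsmBI sites that were destroyed during cloning, as is usual for Golden Gate domestication into this entry vector.

In use, the part would be combined with coding sequence, terminator and other toolkit parts in a Golden Gate assembly. This should allow cassettes built with the toolkit's parts to be expressed inducibly in E. coli strains that supply T7 polymerase, although the record states the purpose only as a Type 2 part.
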