Features (pLannotate 1.2.2; 7 found; start..end, strand, type, name):
     15..33      +  promoter       T7 promoter: promoter for bacteriophage T7 RNA polymerase
     34..58      +  protein_bind   lac operator: The lac repressor binds to the lac operator to inhibit transcription in E. coli. This inhibition can be relieved by adding lactose or isopropyl-β-D-thiogalactopyranoside (IPTG). lac repressor encoded by lacI
     68..88      +  RBS            RBS: efficient ribosome binding site from bacteriophage T7 gene 10 (Olins and Rangwala, 1989)
    113..147     -  terminator     lambda t0 terminator: minimal transcription terminator from phage lambda (Scholtissek and Grosse, 1987)
    221..877     -  CDS            cat: CAT_ECOLX - Experimental evidence at protein level: Swiss-Prot protein existence level 1. This enzyme is an effector of chloramphenicol resistance in bacteria. From Escherichia coli. This protein is used as a marker in many commonly used cloning vectors, such as pACYC184.
    878..975     -  promoter       cat promoter: promoter of the E. coli cat gene encoding chloramphenicol acetyltransferase
   1059..1647    +  rep_origin     ori: high-copy-number ColE1/pMB1/pBR322/pUC origin of replication
>Addgene plasmid #200152 | pHHYTK158 | addgene full sequence | sequence record 392130 | Addgene NGS Result
TCGGTCTCAAACGTTAATACGACTCACTATAGGGGAATTGTGAGCGGATAACAATTCCCCTATAATTTTG
TTTAACTTTAAGAAGGAGGTATACCTATGTGAGACCAGACCAATAAAAAACGCCCGGCGGCAACCGAGCG
TTCTGAACAAATCCAGATGGAGTTCTGAGGTCATTACTGGATCTATCAACAGGAGTCCAAGCGAGCTCGA
TATCAAATTACGCCCCGCCCTGCCACTCATCGCAGTACTGTTGTAATTCATTAAGCATTCTGCCGACATG
GAAGCCATCACAAACGGCATGATGAACCTGAATCGCCAGCGGCATCAGCACCTTGTCGCCTTGCGTATAA
TATTTGCCCATGGTGAAAACGGGGGCGAAGAAGTTGTCCATATTGGCCACGTTTAAATCAAAACTGGTGA
AACTCACCCAGGGATTGGCTGAAACGAAAAACATATTCTCAATAAACCCTTTAGGGAAATAGGCCAGGTT
TTCACCGTAACACGCCACATCTTGCGAATATATGTGTAGAAACTGCCGGAAATCGTCGTGGTATTCACTC
CAGAGCGATGAAAACGTTTCAGTTTGCTCATGGAAAACGGTGTAACAAGGGTGAACACTATCCCATATCA
CCAGCTCACCGTCTTTCATTGCCATACGAAATTCCGGATGAGCATTCATCAGGCGGGCAAGAATGTGAAT
AAAGGCCGGATAAAACTTGTGCTTATTTTTCTTTACGGTCTTTAAAAAGGCCGTAATATCCAGCTGAACG
GTCTGGTTATAGGTACATTGAGCAACTGACTGAAATGCCTCAAAATGTTCTTTACGATGCCATTGGGATA
TATCAACGGTGGTATATCCAGTGATTTTTTTCTCCATTTTAGCTTCCTTAGCTCCTGAAAATCTCGATAA
CTCAAAAAATACGCCCGGTAGTGATCTTATTTCATTATGGTGAAAGTTGGAACCTCTTACGTGCCCGATC
AATCATGACCAAAATCCCTTAACGTGAGTTTTCGTTCCACTGAGCGTCAGACCCCGTAGAAAAGATCAAA
GGATCTTCTTGAGATCCTTTTTTTCTGCGCGTAATCTGCTGCTTGCAAACAAAAAAACCACCGCTACCAG
CGGTGGTTTGTTTGCCGGATCAAGAGCTACCAACTCTTTTTCCGAAGGTAACTGGCTTCAGCAGAGCGCA
GATACCAAATACTGTTCTTCTAGTGTAGCCGTAGTTAGGCCACCACTTCAAGAACTCTGTAGCACCGCCT
ACATACCTCGCTCTGCTAATCCTGTTACCAGTGGCTGCTGCCAGTGGCGATAAGTCGTGTCTTACCGGGT
TGGACTCAAGACGATAGTTACCGGATAAGGCGCAGCGGTCGGGCTGAACGGGGGGTTCGTGCACACAGCC
CAGCTTGGAGCGAACGACCTACACCGAACTGAGATACCTACAGCGTGAGCTATGAGAAAGCGCCACGCTT
CCCGAAGGGAGAAAGGCGGACAGGTATCCGGTAAGCGGCAGGGTCGGAACAGGAGAGCGCACGAGGGAGC
TTCCAGGGGGAAACGCCTGGTATCTTTATAGTCCTGTCGGGTTTCGCCACCTCTGACTTGAGCGTCGATT
TTTGTGATGCTCGTCAGGGGGGCGGAGCCTATGGAAAAACGCCAGCAACGCGGCCTTTTTACGGTTCCTG
GCCTTTTGCTGGCCTTTTGCTCACATGTTCTTTCCTGCGTTATCCCCTGATTCTGTGGATAACCGTAG
